Addgene plasmid #13897: Slax mMyoD (CT#999)
Depositing lab: Cliff Tabin. Depositing organization: Harvard Medical School. Publication: A somitic compartment of tendon progenitors. Brent AE, Schweitzer R, Tabin CJ. Cell. 2003 Apr 18. 113(2):235-48. 10.1016/S0092-8674(03)00268-X PubMed 12705871.
Backbone
  Vector backbone: Slax
  Vector type: Bacterial Expression
Growth in bacteria
  Bacterial resistance: Ampicillin, 100 μg/mL
  Growth temperature: 37°C
  Growth strain: DH5alpha
  Copy number: High Copy
Gene/Insert
  Gene/Insert name: MyoD
  Species: M. musculus (mouse)
  Entrez Gene: Myod1 (a.k.a. MYF3, MyoD, Myod-1, bHLHc1)
  Cloning method: Restriction Enzyme; 5′ cloning site NcoI (not destroyed); 3′ cloning site EcoRI (not destroyed)
  Sequencing primers: 5′ T3; 3′ T7
Terms and licenses: Academic/Nonprofit Terms; Industry Terms: Not Available to Industry
Depositor comments: Full length RT-PCR product.
How to cite: Slax mMyoD (CT#999) was a gift from Cliff Tabin (Addgene plasmid # 13897 ; http://n2t.net/addgene:13897 ; RRID:Addgene_13897)
