[The description below was written by a language model from this plasmid's Addgene catalogue record.]
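Description:
Slax mMyoD is a high-copy bacterial plasmid that carries the full-length mouse MyoD (Myod1) coding sequence in the Slax backbone. It is selected in E. coli with ampicillin. The insert was generated as a full-length RT-PCR product and cloned by restriction digestion between an NcoI site at the 5′ end and an EcoRI site at the 3′ end, both of which remain intact. T3 and T7 primers are listed for sequencing from the 5′ and 3′ sides, so binding sites for these primers evidently flank the cloning region. No feature table accompanies the entry, and the record does not state the origin of replication, any promoter driving the insert, or any epitope tags or reporters.

MyoD is a basic helix-loop-helix transcription factor and a master regulator of skeletal muscle determination and differentiation. Although the repository classifies the vector type as bacterial expression, Slax-type plasmids are generally known as shuttle or adaptor vectors. In these vectors a coding sequence is placed at an NcoI site that supplies the start codon, and the cassette is then transferred into RCAS-family avian retroviral vectors for misexpression in chick embryos. The record does not explicitly describe this use. It does link the plasmid to a study of tendon progenitors within the somite, which is consistent with the plasmid serving as a cloning intermediate for misexpressing MyoD in developmental studies of somite-derived muscle and tendon lineages. The preserved flanking restriction sites would also allow the MyoD open reading frame to be excised and subcloned into other vectors.
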