>Addgene plasmid #13897 | Slax mMyoD (CT#999) | addgene partial sequence | sequence record 62248 | M13-F20
CTATAGGGCGAATTGGGTACCGGGCCCCCCCTCGATCGAGGTCGACGGTATCGATAAGCTTGGCTGCAGG
TCGACTCTAGAGGATCCCCGGGCGAGCTCGAATTCTCAAAGCACCTGATAAATCGCATTGGGGTTTGAGC
CTGCAGGACACTGAGGGGCGGCGTCGGGAGACGGGGTCTGGGTTCCCTGTTCTGTGTCGCTTAGGGATGC
CCCCTCTGGCGGACCCGGAGGCGACTCTGGTGGTGCATCTGCCAAAAGCAGCGCAGGCGCAGCGGGGCTG
TCTGTGGAGATGCGCTCCACTATGCTGGACAGGCAGTCGAGGCTCGACACAGCCGCACTCTTCCCTGGCC
TGGACTCGCGCGCCGCCTCACTGTAGTAGGCGGTGTCGTAGCCATTCTGCCGCCGGGGGCCGCTTGGGGG
GCCGCTGTAATCCATCATGCCATCAGAGCAGTTGGAGCGCGGGCTGGATGCATCTGAGTCGCCACTGTAG
TGCTCGCTGCCACGGCCTGGGGGCAGCGGTCCAGGTGCGTAGAAGGCAGCGGCGCCAGGGGGCGCGGCGT
CCTGGTCGCGCAGCAGAGCCTGCAGACCTTCGATGTAGCGGATGGCGTTGCGCAGGATCTCCACCTTGGG
TAGCCGCTGGTTCGGGTTGCTGGACGTGCAGCGCTTGAGCGTCTCGAAGGCCTCATTCACTTTGCTCAGG
CGGCGGCGCTCGCGCATGGTGGCGGCCTTGCGGCGATCAGCGTTGGTGGTCTTGCGCTTGCACGCCTTGC
AGGCCCACAGCAAGCAGCGACC
