>Addgene plasmid #13897 | Slax mMyoD (CT#999) | addgene partial sequence | sequence record 62487 | T3 5'-GCAATTAACCCTCACTAAAGG-3'
CATCGATTCTAGACCACTGTGGCCAGGCGGTAGCTGGGACGTGCAGCCGACCACCATGGAGCTTCTATCG
CCGCCACTCCGGGACATAGACTTGACAGGCCCCGACGGCTCTCTCTGCTCCTTTGAGACAGCAGACGACT
TCTATGATGACCCGTGTTTCGACTCACCAGACCTGCGCTTTTTTGAGGACCTGGACCCGCGCCTGGTGCA
CATGGGAGCCCTCCTGAAACCGGAGGAGCACGCACACTTCCCTACTGCGGTGCACCCAGGCCCAGGCGCT
CGTGAGGATGAGCATGTGCGCGCGCCCAGCGGGCACCACCAGGCGGGTCGCTGCTTGCTGTGGGCCTGCA
AGGCGTGCAAGCGCAAGACCACCAACGCTGATCGCCGCAAGGCCGCCACCATGCGCGAGCGCCGCCGCCT
GAGCAAAGTGAATGAGGCCTTCGAGACGCTCAAGCGCTGCACGTCCAGCAACCCGAACCAGCGGCTACCC
AAGGTGGAGATCCTGCGCAACGCCATCCGCTACATCGAAGGTCTGCAGGCTCTGCTGCGCGACCAGGACG
CCGCGCCCCCTGGCGCCGCTGCCTTCTACGCACCTGGACCGCTGCCCCCAGGCCGTGGCAGCGAGCACTA
CAGTGGCGACTCAGATGCATCCAGCCCGCGCTCCAACTGCTCTGATGGCATGATGGATTACAGCGGCCCC
CCAAGCGGCCCCCGGCGGCAGAATGGCTACGACACCGCCTACTACAGTGAGGCGGCGCGCGAGTCCAGGC
CAGGGAAGAGTGCGGCTGTGTCGAGCCTCGACTGCCTGTCCAGCATAGTGGAGCGCATCTCCACAGACAG
CCCCGCTGCGCCTGCGCTGCTTTTGGCAGATGCACCACCAGAGTCGCCTCCGGGTCCGCCAGAGGGGGCA
TCCCTAAGCGACACAGAACAGGGAACCCAGACCCCGTCTCCCGACGCGCCTCA
